>Addgene plasmid #121027 | U25m | addgene full sequence | sequence record 238073 | Addgene NGS Result
ACATTAACCTATAAAAATAGGCGTATCACGAGGCAGAATTTCAGATAAAAAAAATCCTTAGCTTTCGCTA
AGGATGATTTCTGGAATTCGCGGCCGCTTCTAGAGACTAGTGGGTCTCATACTAGCTGTCACCGGATGTG
CTTTCCGGTCTGATGAGTCCGTGAGGACGAAACAGCCTCTACAAATAATTTTGTTTAAAATAATTTTGTT
TAACTTTAAGAAGGAGATATACAATGAGAGACCTACTAGTAGCGGCCGCTGCAGGCTTCCTCGCTCACTG
ACTCGCTGCGCTCGGTCGTTCGGCTGCGGCGAGCGGTATCAGCTCACTCAAAGGCGGTAATACGGTTATC
CACAGAATCAGGGGATAACGCAGGAAAGAACATGTGAGCAAAAGGCCAGCAAAAGGCCAGGAACCGTAAA
AAGGCCGCGTTGCTGGCGTTTTTCCACAGGCTCCGCCCCCCTGACGAGCATCACAAAAATCGACGCTCAA
GTCAGAGGTGGCGAAACCCGACAGGACTATAAAGATACCAGGCGTTTCCCCCTGGAAGCTCCCTCGTGCG
CTCTCCTGTTCCGACCCTGCCGCTTACCGGATACCTGTCCGCCTTTCTCCCTTCGGGAAGCGTGGCGCTT
TCTCATAGCTCACGCTGTAGGTATCTCAGTTCGGTGTAGGTCGTTCGCTCCAAGCTGGGCTGTGTGCACG
AACCCCCCGTTCAGCCCGACCGCTGCGCCTTATCCGGTAACTATCGTCTTGAGTCCAACCCGGTAAGACA
CGACTTATCGCCACTGGCAGCAGCCACTGGTAACAGGATTAGCAGAGCGAGGTATGTAGGCGGTGCTACA
GAGTTCTTGAAGTGGTGGCCTAACTACGGCTACACTAGAAGAACAGTATTTGGTATCTGCGCTCTGCTGA
AGCCAGTTACCTTCGGAAAAAGAGTTGGTAGCTCTTGATCCGGCAAACAAACCACCGCTGGTAGCGGTGG
TTTTTTTGTTTGCAAGCAGCAGATTACGCGCAGAAAAAAAGGATCTCAAGAAGATCCTTTGATCTTTTCT
ACGGGGTCTGACGCTCAGTGGAACGAAAACTCACGTTAAGGGATTTTGGTCATGAGATTATCAAAAAGGA
TCTTCACCTAGATCCTTTTAAATTAAAAATGAAGTTTTAAATCAATCTAAAGTATATATGAGTAAACTTG
GTCTGACAGTTACCAATGCTTAATCAGTGAGGCACCTATCTCAGCGATCTGTCTATTTCGTTCATCCATA
GTTGCCTGACTCCCCGTCGTGTAGATAACTACGATACGGGAGGGCTTACCATCTGGCCCCAGTGCTGCAA
TGATACCGCGCGACCCACGCTCACCGGCTCCAGATTTATCAGCAATAAACCAGCCAGCCGGAAGGGCCGA
GCGCAGAAGTGGTCCTGCAACTTTATCCGCCTCCATCCAGTCTATTAATTGTTGCCGGGAAGCTAGAGTA
AGTAGTTCGCCAGTTAATAGTTTGCGCAACGTTGTTGCCATTGCTACAGGCATCGTGGTGTCACGCTCGT
CGTTTGGTATGGCTTCATTCAGCTCCGGTTCCCAACGATCAAGGCGAGTTACATGATCCCCCATGTTGTG
CAAAAAAGCGGTTAGCTCCTTCGGTCCTCCGATCGTTGTCAGAAGTAAGTTGGCCGCAGTGTTATCACTC
ATGGTTATGGCAGCACTGCATAATTCTCTTACTGTCATGCCATCCGTAAGATGCTTTTCTGTGACTGGTG
AGTACTCAACCAAGTCATTCTGAGAATAGTGTATGCGGCGACCGAGTTGCTCTTGCCCGGCGTCAATACG
GGATAATACCGCGCCACATAGCAGAACTTTAAAAGTGCTCATCATTGGAAAACGTTCTTCGGGGCGAAAA
CTCTCAAGGATCTTACCGCTGTTGAGATCCAGTTCGATGTAACCCACTCGTGCACCCAACTGATCTTCAG
CATCTTTTACTTTCACCAGCGTTTCTGGGTGAGCAAAAACAGGAAGGCAAAATGCCGCAAAAAAGGGAAT
AAGGGCGACACGGAAATGTTGAATACTCATACTCTTCCTTTTTCAATATTATTGAAGCATTTATCAGGGT
TATTGTCTCATGAGCGGATACATATTTGAATGTATTTAGAAAAATAAACAAATAGGGGTTCCGCGCACAT
TTCCCCGAAAAGTGCCACCTGACGTCTAAGAAACCATTATTATCATG
Features (pLannotate 1.2.2; 8 found; start..end, strand, type, name):
     38..81      -  terminator     bacterial terminator: putative bacterial transcription terminator
     84..105     +  misc_feature   BioBrick prefix: BioBrick prefix for parts that do not start with "ATG"
    126..175     +  misc_RNA       sTRSV HHRz: hammerhead ribozyme from the tobacco ringspot virus satellite RNA (Khvorova et al., 2003)
    205..227     +  RBS            RBS: efficient ribosome binding site from bacteriophage T7 gene 10 (Olins and Rangwala, 1989)
    244..264     +  misc_feature   BioBrick suffix: universal suffix for all parts
    441..1029    -  rep_origin     ori: high-copy-number ColE1/pMB1/pBR322/pUC origin of replication
   1200..2060    -  CDS            AmpR: β-lactamase; bla; confers resistance to ampicillin, carbenicillin, and related antibiotics
   2061..2165    -  promoter       AmpR promoter: bla
