[The description below was written by a language model from this plasmid's Addgene catalogue record, the feature table of its GenBank file and pLannotate feature annotations shown in this document.]
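Description:
U25m is a small synthetic-biology part plasmid from the CIDAR MoClo Extension collection, built on the DVA destination vector backbone (about 2.1 kb; the sequenced plasmid is 2,217 nt). It is a purely bacterial cloning vector, propagated in E. coli at high copy from a ColE1/pUC-type origin and selected with ampicillin through a β-lactamase gene driven by its native bla promoter. The part sits between BioBrick prefix and suffix sequences, and a putative bacterial transcription terminator lies just upstream in the opposite orientation. There is no promoter or coding sequence in the insert itself, so the plasmid stores a part rather than expressing anything.

The payload is a 117 bp synthetic 5′ UTR module, RiboJ + UTR1, formatted as a "BC" position part for MoClo Golden Gate assembly, meaning it is designed to slot between a promoter part and a coding-sequence part in a transcription unit. It has two functional elements. The first is RiboJ, annotated through its hammerhead ribozyme core derived from the tobacco ringspot virus satellite RNA. RiboJ cleaves itself out of the transcript and removes whatever promoter-derived leader lies upstream. The second is UTR1, a very strong ribosome binding site matching the efficient bacteriophage T7 gene 10 RBS. Because the ribozyme standardises the mRNA 5′ end, translation from the RBS becomes largely independent of the promoter chosen, which makes expression more predictable when parts are swapped in genetic circuit construction. The held GenBank record covers only the 117 bp insert, while the generated feature table describes the full plasmid; the two agree on the ribozyme and RBS annotations.
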