Addgene plasmid #121027: U25m
Purpose: MoClo golden gate assembly BC part for RiboJ-UTR1 (very strong RBS, prefixed by self-cleaving RiboJ for upstream context independence). Please see Supplemental Documents for annotated Genbank file.
Depositing lab: Richard Murray.
Backbone
  Vector backbone: DVA
  Backbone size w/o insert (bp): 2100
  Vector type: Synthetic Biology
Growth in bacteria
  Bacterial resistance: Ampicillin, 100 μg/mL
  Growth temperature: 37°C
  Growth strain: JM109
  Copy number: High Copy
Gene/Insert
  Gene/Insert name: RiboJ + UTR1
  Species: Synthetic
  Insert size (bp): 117
  Cloning method: Gibson Cloning
  Sequencing primers: 5′ AAATAGGCGTATCACGAGGCA; 3′ TTACCGCCTTTGAGTGAGCTG
Terms and licenses: Academic/Nonprofit Terms; Industry Terms: Not Available to Industry
How to cite: U25m was a gift from Richard Murray (Addgene plasmid # 121027 ; http://n2t.net/addgene:121027 ; RRID:Addgene_121027)
