LOCUS       Exported 117 bp ds-DNA linear SYN 07-JUL-2021
DEFINITION  MoClo golden gate assembly BC part for RiboJ-UTR1 (very strong RBS,
            prefixed by self-cleaving RiboJ for upstream context independence).
            Please see Supplemental Documents for annotated Genbank file..
ACCESSION   .
VERSION     .
KEYWORDS    U25m
SOURCE      synthetic DNA construct
  ORGANISM  synthetic DNA construct
REFERENCE   1 (bases 1 to 117)
  TITLE     CIDAR MoClo Extension
REFERENCE   2 (bases 1 to 117)
  AUTHORS   .
  TITLE     Direct Submission
  JOURNAL   Exported Jul 7, 2021 from SnapGene Server 1.1.58
            http://www.snapgene.com
FEATURES             Location/Qualifiers
     source          1..117
                     /organism="synthetic DNA construct"
                     /mol_type="other DNA"
     misc_RNA        7..56
                     /label=sTRSV HHRz
                     /note="hammerhead ribozyme from the tobacco ringspot virus
                     satellite RNA (Khvorova et al., 2003)"
     RBS             86..108
                     /note="efficient ribosome binding site from bacteriophage
                     T7 gene 10 (Olins and Rangwala, 1989)"
ORIGIN
        1 tactagctgt caccggatgt gctttccggt ctgatgagtc cgtgaggacg aaacagcctc
       61 tacaaataat tttgtttaaa ataattttgt ttaactttaa gaaggagata tacaatg
//
